LOCUS       Exported 6617 bp ds-DNA circular SYN 12-MAY-2021
DEFINITION  multiplex gRNA plasmid.
ACCESSION   .
VERSION     .
KEYWORDS    pCFD5
SOURCE      synthetic DNA construct
  ORGANISM  synthetic DNA construct
REFERENCE   1 (bases 1 to 6617)
  AUTHORS   Port F, Bullock SL
  TITLE     Augmenting CRISPR applications in Drosophila with tRNA-flanked
            sgRNAs.
  JOURNAL   Nat Methods. 2016 Oct;13(10):852-4. doi: 10.1038/nmeth.3972. Epub
            2016 Sep 5.
  PUBMED    27595403
REFERENCE   2 (bases 1 to 6617)
  AUTHORS   .
  TITLE     Direct Submission
  JOURNAL   Exported May 12, 2021 from SnapGene Server 1.1.58
            http://www.snapgene.com
FEATURES             Location/Qualifiers
     source          1..6617
                     /organism="synthetic DNA construct"
                     /mol_type="other DNA"
     primer_bind     complement(25..42)
                     /label=L4440
                     /note="L4440 vector, forward primer"
     rep_origin      complement(196..784)
                     /direction=LEFT
                     /label=ori
                     /note="high-copy-number ColE1/pMB1/pBR322/pUC origin of
                     replication"
     primer_bind     complement(276..295)
                     /label=pBR322ori-F
                     /note="pBR322 origin, forward primer"
     CDS             complement(955..1815)
                     /codon_start=1
                     /gene="bla"
                     /product="beta-lactamase"
                     /label=AmpR
                     /note="confers resistance to ampicillin, carbenicillin, and
                     related antibiotics"
                     /translation="MSIQHFRVALIPFFAAFCLPVFAHPETLVKVKDAEDQLGARVGYI
                     ELDLNSGKILESFRPEERFPMMSTFKVLLCGAVLSRIDAGQEQLGRRIHYSQNDLVEYS
                     PVTEKHLTDGMTVRELCSAAITMSDNTAANLLLTTIGGPKELTAFLHNMGDHVTRLDRW
                     EPELNEAIPNDERDTTMPVAMATTLRKLLTGELLTLASRQQLIDWMEADKVAGPLLRSA
                     LPAGWFIADKSGAGERGSRGIIAALGPDGKPSRIVVIYTTGSQATMDERNRQIAEIGAS
                     LIKHW"
     primer_bind     1578..1597
                     /label=Amp-R
                     /note="Ampicillin resistance gene, reverse primer"
     promoter        complement(1816..1920)
                     /gene="bla"
                     /label=AmpR promoter
     rep_origin      1947..2403
                     /direction=RIGHT
                     /label=f1 ori
                     /note="f1 bacteriophage origin of replication; arrow
                     indicates direction of (+) strand synthesis"
     primer_bind     complement(2034..2053)
                     /label=F1ori-R
                     /note="F1 origin, reverse primer"
     primer_bind     2244..2265
                     /label=F1ori-F
                     /note="F1 origin, forward primer"
     primer_bind     2529..2551
                     /label=M13/pUC Forward
                     /note="In lacZ gene"
     primer_bind     2543..2560
                     /label=M13 Forward
                     /note="In lacZ gene. Also called M13-F20 or M13 (-21)
                     Forward"
     primer_bind     2544..2560
                     /label=M13 fwd
                     /note="common sequencing primer, one of multiple similar
                     variants"
     primer_bind     2570..2589
                     /label=T7
                     /note="T7 promoter, forward primer"
     promoter        2570..2588
                     /label=T7 promoter
                     /note="promoter for bacteriophage T7 RNA polymerase"
     CDS             complement(join(2780..2897,2974..3067,3159..3765,3820..3953
                     ,4014..4174,4248..4273))
                     /codon_start=1
                     /product="tryptophan oxygenase"
                     /label=vermilion
                     /note="selectable marker, required to synthesize the brown
                     eye pigment in Drosophila"
                     /translation="MSCPYAGNGNDHDDSAVPLTTEVGKIYGEYLMLDKLLDAQCMLSE
                     EDKRPVHDEHLFIITHQAYELWFKQIIFEFDSIRDMLDAEVIDETKTLEIVKRLNRVVL
                     ILKLLVDQVPILETMTPLDFMDFRKYLAPASGFQSLQFRLIENKLGVLTEQRVRYNQKY
                     SDVFSDEEARNSIRNSEKDPSLLELVQRWLERTPGLEESGFNFWAKFQESVDRFLEAQV
                     QSAMEEPVEKAKNYRLMDIEKRREVYRSIFDPAVHDALVRRGDRRFSHRALQGAIMITF
                     YRDEPRFSQPHQLLTLLMDIDSLITKWRYNHVIMVQRMIGSQQLGTGGSSGYQYLRSTL
                     SDRYKVFLDLFNLSTFLIPREAIPPLDETIRKKLINKSV"
     protein_bind    4588..4657
                     /label=attB
                     /bound_moiety="phage phi-C31 integrase"
                     /note="attB site for the phi-C31 integrase (Groth et al.,
                     2000)"
     protein_bind    4899..5284
                     /label=gypsy insulator
                     /bound_moiety="Su(Hw), CP190, and Mod(mdg4)67.2"
                     /note="chromatin insulator from Drosophila"
     promoter        5298..5718
                     /label=dU6-3 promoter
                     /note="RNA polymerase III promoter for Drosophila U6-3
                     snRNA (Port et al., 2014)"
     misc_RNA        5824..5899
                     /label=gRNA scaffold
                     /note="guide RNA scaffold for the Streptococcus pyogenes
                     CRISPR/Cas9 system"
     misc_RNA        5986..6061
                     /label=gRNA scaffold
                     /note="guide RNA scaffold for the Streptococcus pyogenes
                     CRISPR/Cas9 system"
     primer_bind     complement(6372..6392)
                     /label=T3
                     /note="T3 promoter, forward primer"
     promoter        complement(6372..6390)
                     /label=T3 promoter
                     /note="promoter for bacteriophage T3 RNA polymerase"
     primer_bind     complement(6411..6427)
                     /label=M13 rev
                     /note="common sequencing primer, one of multiple similar
                     variants"
     primer_bind     complement(6411..6427)
                     /label=M13 Reverse
                     /note="In lacZ gene. Also called M13-rev"
     primer_bind     complement(6424..6446)
                     /label=M13/pUC Reverse
                     /note="In lacZ gene"
     protein_bind    6435..6451
                     /label=lac operator
                     /bound_moiety="lac repressor encoded by lacI"
                     /note="The lac repressor binds to the lac operator to
                     inhibit transcription in E. coli. This inhibition can be
                     relieved by adding lactose or
                     isopropyl-beta-D-thiogalactopyranoside (IPTG)."
     promoter        complement(6459..6489)
                     /label=lac promoter
                     /note="promoter for the E. coli lac operon"
     protein_bind    6504..6525
                     /label=CAP binding site
                     /bound_moiety="E. coli catabolite activator protein"
                     /note="CAP binding activates transcription in the presence
                     of cAMP."
ORIGIN
        1 gcgtattggg cgctcttccg cttcctcgct cactgactcg ctgcgctcgg tcgttcggct
       61 gcggcgagcg gtatcagctc actcaaaggc ggtaatacgg ttatccacag aatcagggga
      121 taacgcagga aagaacatgt gagcaaaagg ccagcaaaag gccaggaacc gtaaaaaggc
      181 cgcgttgctg gcgtttttcc ataggctccg cccccctgac gagcatcaca aaaatcgacg
      241 ctcaagtcag aggtggcgaa acccgacagg actataaaga taccaggcgt ttccccctgg
      301 aagctccctc gtgcgctctc ctgttccgac cctgccgctt accggatacc tgtccgcctt
      361 tctcccttcg ggaagcgtgg cgctttctca tagctcacgc tgtaggtatc tcagttcggt
      421 gtaggtcgtt cgctccaagc tgggctgtgt gcacgaaccc cccgttcagc ccgaccgctg
      481 cgccttatcc ggtaactatc gtcttgagtc caacccggta agacacgact tatcgccact
      541 ggcagcagcc actggtaaca ggattagcag agcgaggtat gtaggcggtg ctacagagtt
      601 cttgaagtgg tggcctaact acggctacac tagaagaaca gtatttggta tctgcgctct
      661 gctgaagcca gttaccttcg gaaaaagagt tggtagctct tgatccggca aacaaaccac
      721 cgctggtagc ggtggttttt ttgtttgcaa gcagcagatt acgcgcagaa aaaaaggatc
      781 tcaagaagat cctttgatct tttctacggg gtctgacgct cagtggaacg aaaactcacg
      841 ttaagggatt ttggtcatga gattatcaaa aaggatcttc acctagatcc ttttaaatta
      901 aaaatgaagt tttaaatcaa tctaaagtat atatgagtaa acttggtctg acagttacca
      961 atgcttaatc agtgaggcac ctatctcagc gatctgtcta tttcgttcat ccatagttgc
     1021 ctgactcccc gtcgtgtaga taactacgat acgggagggc ttaccatctg gccccagtgc
     1081 tgcaatgata ccgcgagacc cacgctcacc ggctccagat ttatcagcaa taaaccagcc
     1141 agccggaagg gccgagcgca gaagtggtcc tgcaacttta tccgcctcca tccagtctat
     1201 taattgttgc cgggaagcta gagtaagtag ttcgccagtt aatagtttgc gcaacgttgt
     1261 tgccattgct acaggcatcg tggtgtcacg ctcgtcgttt ggtatggctt cattcagctc
     1321 cggttcccaa cgatcaaggc gagttacatg atcccccatg ttgtgcaaaa aagcggttag
     1381 ctccttcggt cctccgatcg ttgtcagaag taagttggcc gcagtgttat cactcatggt
     1441 tatggcagca ctgcataatt ctcttactgt catgccatcc gtaagatgct tttctgtgac
     1501 tggtgagtac tcaaccaagt cattctgaga atagtgtatg cggcgaccga gttgctcttg
     1561 cccggcgtca atacgggata ataccgcgcc acatagcaga actttaaaag tgctcatcat
     1621 tggaaaacgt tcttcggggc gaaaactctc aaggatctta ccgctgttga gatccagttc
     1681 gatgtaaccc actcgtgcac ccaactgatc ttcagcatct tttactttca ccagcgtttc
     1741 tgggtgagca aaaacaggaa ggcaaaatgc cgcaaaaaag ggaataaggg cgacacggaa
     1801 atgttgaata ctcatactct tcctttttca atattattga agcatttatc agggttattg
     1861 tctcatgagc ggatacatat ttgaatgtat ttagaaaaat aaacaaatag gggttccgcg
     1921 cacatttccc cgaaaagtgc cacctgnnnn nnnnnnnnnn nnnnnnnnnn nnnnnnnnnn
     1981 nnnnnnnnnn nnnnnnnnnn nnnnnnnnnn nnnnnnnnnn nnnnnnnnnn nnnnnnnnnn
     2041 nnnnnnnnnn nnnnnnnnnn nnnnnnnnnn cnnnnnnnnn nnnnnnnnnn nnnnnnnnnn
     2101 nnnnnnnnnn nnnnnnnnnn nnnnnnnnnn nnnnnnnnnn nnnnnnnnnn nnnnnnnnnn
     2161 nnannnnnnn nnnnnnnnnn nnnnnnnnnn nnnnnnnnnn nnnnnnnnnn nncctttgac
     2221 gttggagtcc acgttcttta atagtggact cttgttccaa actggaacaa cactcaaccc
     2281 tatctcggtc tattcttttg atttataagg gattttgccg atttcggcct attggttaaa
     2341 aaaatgagct gatttaacaa aaatttaacg cgaattttaa caaaatatta acgcttacaa
     2401 tttccattcg ccattcaggc tgcgcaactg ttgggaaggg cgatcggtgc gggcctcttc
     2461 gctattacgc cagctggcga aagggggatg tgctgcaagg cgattaagtt gggtaacgcc
     2521 agggttttcc cagtcacgac gttgtaaaac gacggccagt gagcgcgcgt aatacgactc
     2581 actatagggc gaattgggta caagcttgga tttattttgt tatgttatat gtattatatg
     2641 tcagacataa agaaaaggaa cacatcaaat gtgataacaa agactaaaca agtaatttta
     2701 ttacaccaaa acgacaaaac agtaggcaga acaaacaacg catagccaaa cattgacgaa
     2761 ttggataccc tgccgattgt cagacacttt tgttgatcag tttcttgcga atggtctcgt
     2821 ccagcggtgg aatcgcctcg cggggaatca gaaaagtgga cagattgaac agatccagaa
     2881 acaccttgta ccgatcactg aaaccaaaaa aaaacaaagg gagaacagtt tgagttcatt
     2941 gatccccgat ataatcacat ctgcgatgat cacctgagag tggagcgcag atattgatat
     3001 ccagacgagc caccagtgcc caactgttgg gatccaatca tgcgttgcac catgatcacg
     3061 tgattgtctg cggcgggaat agaaagtatt tggttaggaa aaccagtctt aaacataaga
     3121 tatatttata aaagagtatc aaagaatgca atacttacat ctccacttgg ttattaacga
     3181 gtcgatgtcc atgagcaggg tgagcaactg gtgtggttgg ctgaacctgg gttcatccct
     3241 atagaaggtg atcatgatgg ctccctgaag ggcacgatgg ctaaaccggc gatccccacg
     3301 acgcaccagt gcatcgtgca ctgccggatc aaagatggag cgatacacct cgcgtcgctt
     3361 ctcaatgtcc atgaggcggt agtttttcgc cttctccacg ggctcctcca tggcgctctg
     3421 tacctgcgcc tccaggaatc gatcgacgct ctcctgaaac ttggcccaga agttgaagcc
     3481 actctcctcc agtccgggcg tcctctccag ccatcgctgc actagctcca gtagcgaggg
     3541 atctttctcc gagttgcgaa tcgagttccg cgcctcctcg tcgctaaaga catccgagta
     3601 cttctggttg tatctcaccc gctgctctgt cagaactccc agcttgttct cgatcaaacg
     3661 gaactgcagc gactgaaaac cagatgcggg tgccaggtac ttgcggaagt ccatgaagtc
     3721 tagcggggtc atggtctcca gaatgggcac ttggtccacc aggagctgta caaaggaagt
     3781 tataaacgga ttttggtaag agattcagaa agcactcact tttagaatca gaaccactcg
     3841 gttcagtcgc ttgacaatct ccagcgtctt ggtttcatcg atgacctctg catccaacat
     3901 gtctcgtatg gagtcgaact caaagatgat ctgcttgaac caaagctcgt aggctgtggc
     3961 gaaggtactt aaatgccatt gagtgttgtc atcaaagttg taaacctact caccctggtg
     4021 cgtgatgatg aacagatgct catcgtgcac gggtcgcttg tcctcctcgg acagcataca
     4081 ctgggcatcc agcagtttgt ccagcatcag atactctcca tagattttgc ccacttccgt
     4141 ggttaatggc accgccgaat catcgtgatc gtttctgtat gggtttgaat tgaatcgcag
     4201 aactgaagat cgattggcat tcctggacag cacgtgctgg tgctcacccg tttcctgcat
     4261 agggacagct catggtgcac agctcagatc agatcgtgac tcctcgagcg gcggatgctg
     4321 gcgaactgat ctccgccagc ggaccggaga tgagacccca gcgaaccgat aacagagcga
     4381 gagagctcca gttccgactg attgcacagt cggtgatctg ggcgatgggc actgccagat
     4441 aggctgggaa ttatcaatca cttgaggtga aagtgcggcg cacacaaatc caagcttgat
     4501 atcatcgatc tcgaggctgc atccaacgcg ttgggagctc tccggatcaa ttcggcttca
     4561 ggtaccgtcg acgatgtagg tcacggtctc gaagccgcgg tgcgggtgcc agggcgtgcc
     4621 cttgggctcc ccgggcgcgt actccacctc acccatctgg tccatcatga tgaacgggtc
     4681 gaggtggcgg tagttgatcc cggcgaacgc gcggcgcacc gggaagccct cgccctcgaa
     4741 accgctgggc gcggtggtca cggtgagcac gggacgtgcg acggcgtcgg ctggtgcgga
     4801 tacgcggggc agcgtcagcg ggttctcgac ggtcacggcg ggcatgtcga caagccgaat
     4861 tgatccacta gaaggcctaa ttcggtacac tagttggcca cgtaataagt gtgcgttgaa
     4921 tttattcgca aaaacattgc atattttcgg caaagtaaaa ttttgttgca taccttatca
     4981 aaaaataagt gctgcatact ttttagagaa accaaataat tttttattgc atacccgttt
     5041 ttaataaaat acattgcata ccctctttta ataaaaaata ttgcatactt tgacgaaaca
     5101 aattttcgtt gcatacccaa taaaagatta ttatattgca tacccgtttt taataaaata
     5161 cattgcatac cctcttttaa taaagaatat tgcatacgtt gacgaaacaa attttcgttg
     5221 catacccaat aaaagattat tatattgcat accttttctt gccataccat ttagccgatc
     5281 aattgagatc tgaattcttt tttgctcacc tgtgattgct cctactcaaa tacaaaaaca
     5341 tcaaattttc tgtcaataaa gcatatttat ttatatttat tttacaggaa agaattcctt
     5401 ttaaagtgta ttttaaccta taatgaaaaa cgattaaaaa aaatacataa aataattcga
     5461 aaatttttga atagcccagg ttgataaaaa ttcatttcat acgttttata acttatgccc
     5521 ctaagtattt tttgaccata gtgtttcaat tctacattaa ttttacagag tagaatgaaa
     5581 cgccacctac tcagccaaga ggcgaaaagg ttagctcgcc aagcagagag ggcgccagtg
     5641 ctcactactt tttataattc tcaacttctt tttccagact cagttcgtat atatagacct
     5701 attttcaatt taacgtcggg gctttgagtg tgtgtagaca tcaagcatcg gtggttcagt
     5761 ggtagaatgc tcgcctgcca cgcgggcggc ccgggttcga ttcccggccg atgcagggtc
     5821 ttcgttttag agctagaaat agcaagttaa aataaggcta gtccgttatc aacttgaaaa
     5881 agtggcaccg agtcggtgct aacaaagcac cagtggtcta gtggtagaat agtaccctgc
     5941 cacggtacag acccgggttc gattcccggc tggtgcagaa gacctgtttt agagctagaa
     6001 atagcaagtt aaaataaggc tagtccgtta tcaacttgaa aaagtggcac cgagtcggtg
     6061 cttttttgcc tacctggagc ctgagagttg ttcaataaaa taaaaatgtt tcgttttttt
     6121 gctttcgcca gtatttatta tttttcatca atatgtattc aatttggtat gtatttagta
     6181 attgtaatat atagacaatg gttttccgtt gacgtacata catctgacgt gtgtttattt
     6241 agacataata gttatgtttt cacatctttt taatgttcgc ttaatgcgta tgcattctag
     6301 acaattgtgc tcggcaacag tatatttgtg gtgtgccaac caacaacctg caggagctcc
     6361 agcttttgtt ccctttagtg agggttaatt gcgcgcttgg cgtaatcatg gtcatagctg
     6421 tttcctgtgt gaaattgtta tccgctcaca attccacaca acatacgagc cggaagcata
     6481 aagtgtaaag cctggggtgc ctaatgagtg agctaactca cattaattgc gttgcgctca
     6541 ctgcccgctt tccagtcggg aaacctgtcg tgccagctgc attaatgaat cggccaacgc
     6601 gcggggagag gcggttt
//
