[The description below was written by a language model from this plasmid's Addgene catalogue record and the feature table of its GenBank file.]
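Description:
pCFD5 is a Drosophila CRISPR vector for expressing several guide RNAs from a single transcription unit, built on the pValium22 transgenesis backbone. It is propagated in E. coli using a high-copy ColE1/pUC-type origin with ampicillin selection (beta-lactamase), and it also carries an f1 phage origin plus remnants of a standard cloning region (lac promoter/operator, T7 and T3 promoters, M13 primer sites). For fly transgenesis the plasmid contains a phiC31 attB site, allowing integrase-mediated insertion into genomic attP landing sites. It also carries the intron-containing vermilion gene (tryptophan oxygenase), which serves as an eye-colour marker for identifying transformants in a vermilion mutant background. A gypsy chromatin insulator lies immediately upstream of the guide RNA cassette.

The payload is a dU6-3:tRNA:gRNA:tRNA:gRNA cassette in which the RNA polymerase III promoter of the Drosophila U6-3 snRNA gene drives a single transcript containing two Streptococcus pyogenes Cas9 gRNA scaffolds. The tRNA elements named in the insert are not annotated separately in the feature table. In this design the tRNAs are recognised and excised by the cell's own tRNA-processing machinery, releasing individual functional sgRNAs from the polycistronic precursor. The deposited plasmid is empty, with no spacer sequences, and users add their own targeting sequences by Gibson assembly. It is intended for multiplexed genome editing or other Cas9 applications in flies that also supply Cas9. The catalogue lists a total size of 6248 bp, whereas the held sequence record is 6617 bp; the record does not explain the discrepancy.
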