Addgene plasmid #73914: pCFD5
Purpose: multiplex gRNA plasmid
Depositing lab: Simon Bullock. Depositing organization: MRC Laboratory of Molecular Biology. Publication: Augmenting CRISPR applications in Drosophila with tRNA-flanked sgRNAs. Port F, Bullock SL. Nat Methods. 2016 Oct;13(10):852-4. doi: 10.1038/nmeth.3972. Epub 2016 Sep 5. PubMed 27595403.
Backbone
  Vector backbone: pValium22
  Backbone manufacturer: Norbert Perrimon, Jian-Quan Ni, Harvard
  Total vector size (bp): 6248
  Vector type: Insect Expression, CRISPR
Growth in bacteria
  Bacterial resistance: Ampicillin, 100 μg/mL
  Growth temperature: 37°C
  Growth strain: DH5alpha
  Copy number: Unknown
Gene/Insert
  Gene/Insert name: dU6-3:tRNA:gRNA:tRNA:gRNA
  gRNA/shRNA sequence: empty
  Species: D. melanogaster (fly)
  Insert size (bp): 750
  Promoter: dU6:3
  Cloning method: Gibson Cloning
  Sequencing primers: 5′ ACGTTTTATAACTTATGCCCCTAAG; 3′ GCCGAGCACAATTGTCTAGAATGC
Terms and licenses: Academic/Nonprofit Terms; Industry Terms: Not Available to Industry
Depositor comments: Please acknowledge Fillip Port and Simon Bullock when publishing work derived from use of this plasmid. Visit crisprflydesign.org for more information.
How to cite: pCFD5 was a gift from Simon Bullock (Addgene plasmid # 73914 ; http://n2t.net/addgene:73914 ; RRID:Addgene_73914)
