>Addgene plasmid #73914 | pCFD5 | addgene partial sequence | sequence record 139639 | pUC-4 5'-CAGTGAGCGAGGAAGCGGAAGAGCGCCCAA-3'
GCAAACCGCCTCTCCCCGCGCGTTGGCCGATTCATTAATGCAGCTGGCACGACAGGTTTCCCGACTGGAA
AGCGGGCAGTGAGCGCAACGCAATTAATGTGAGTTAGCTCACTCATTAGGCACCCCAGGCTTTACACTTT
ATGCTTCCGGCTCGTATGTTGTGTGGAATTGTGAGCGGATAACAATTTCACACAGGAAACAGCTATGACC
ATGATTACGCCAAGCGCGCAATTAACCCTCACTAAAGGGAACAAAAGCTGGAGCTCCTGCAGGTTGTTGG
TTGGCACACCACAAATATACTGTTGCCGAGCACAATTGTCTAGAATGCATACGCATTAAGCGAACATTAA
AAAGATGTGAAAACATAACTATTATGTCTAAATAAACACACGTCAGATGTATGTACGTCAACGGAAAACC
ATTGTCTATATATTACAATTACTAAATACATACCAAATTGAATACATATTGATGAAAAATAATAAATACT
GGCGAAAGCAAAAAAACGAAACATTTTTATTTTATTGAACAACTCTCAGGCTCCAGGTAGGCAAAAAAGC
ACCGACTCGGTGCCACTTTTTCAAGTTGATAACGGACTAGCCTTATTTTAACTTGCTATTTCTAGCTCTA
AAACAGGTCTTCTGCACCAGCCGGGAATCGAACCCGGGTCTGTACCGTGGCAGGGTACTATTCTACCACT
AGACCACTGGTGCTTTGTTAGCACCGACTCGGTGCCACTTTTTCAAGTTGATAACGGACTAGCCTTATTT
TAACTTGCTATTTCTAGCTCTAAAACGAAGACCCTGCATCGGCCGGGAATCGAACCCGGGCCGCCCGCGT
GGCAGGCGAGCATTCTACCACTGAACCACCGATGCTTGATGTCTACACACACTCAAAGCCCCGACGTTAA
ATTGAAAATAGGTCTATATATACGAACTGAGTCTGGAAAAAGAAGTTGAGAATTATAAAAAGTAGTGAGC
ACTGGCGCCCTCTCTGCTTGGCGAGCTAACCTTTTCGCCTCTTGGCTGAGTAGGTGGCGTTTCATTCTAC
TCTGTAAAATTAATGTAGAATTGAAACACTATGGTCAAAAA
