>Addgene plasmid #73914 | pCFD5 | addgene partial sequence | sequence record 139647 | phiC31 5'-gtaggtcacggtctcgaagc-3'
GGGCGTGCCCTTGGGCTCCCCGGGCGCGTACTCCACCTCACCCATCTGGTCCATCATGATGAACGGGTCG
AGGTGGCGGTAGTTGATCCCGGCGAACGCGCGGCGCACCGGGAAGCCCTCGCCCTCGAAACCGCTGGGCG
CGGTGGTCACGGTGAGCACGGGACGTGCGACGGCGTCGGCTGGTGCGGATACGCGGGGCAGCGTCAGCGG
GTTCTCGACGGTCACGGCGGGCATGTCGACAAGCCGAATTGATCCACTAGAAGGCCTAATTCGGTACACT
AGTTGGCCACGTAATAAGTGTGCGTTGAATTTATTCGCAAAAACATTGCATATTTTCGGCAAAGTAAAAT
TTTGTTGCATACCTTATCAAAAAATAAGTGCTGCATACTTTTTAGAGAAACCAAATAATTTTTTATTGCA
TACCCGTTTTTAATAAAATACATTGCATACCCTCTTTTAATAAAAAATATTGCATACTTTGACGAAACAA
ATTTTCGTTGCATACCCAATAAAAGATTATTATATTGCATACCCGTTTTTAATAAAATACATTGCATACC
CTCTTTTAATAAAGAATATTGCATACGTTGACGAAACAAATTTTCGTTGCATACCCAATAAAAGATTATT
ATATTGCATACCTTTTCTTGCCATACCATTTAGCCGATCAATTGAGATCTGAATTCTTTTTTGCTCACCT
GTGATTGCTCCTACTCAAATACAAAAACATCAAATTTTCTGTCAATAAAGCATATTTATTTATATTTATT
TTACAGGAAAGAATTCCTTTTAAAGTGTATTTTAACCTATAATGAAAAACGATTAAAAAAAATACATAAA
ATAATTCGAAAATTTTTGAATAGCCCAGGTTGATAAAAATTCATTTCATACGTTTTATAACTTATGCCCC
TAAGTATTTTTTGACCATAGTGTTTCAATTCTACATTAATTTTACAGAGTAGAATGAAACGCCACCTACT
CAGCCAAGAGGCGAAAAGGTTAGCTCGCCAAGCAGAGAGGGCGCCAGTGCTCACTACTTTTTATAATTCT
CAACTTCTTTTT
